Addgene plasmid #225756: CROPseq-multi-v2-SpCas9-P2A-Puro-BsmBI_entry (pRW1512)
Purpose: (Empty Backbone) Entry vector to clone sgRNA(s) into the CROPseq-multi-v2 construct with expression of SpCas9 and Puromycin resistance; v2 is compatible with T7 in vitro transcription detection
Depositing lab: Paul Blainey. Depositing organization: Broad Institute. Publication: CROPseq-multi: a versatile solution for multiplexed perturbation and decoding in pooled CRISPR screens. Walton RT, Qin Y, Blainey PC. bioRxiv [Preprint]. 2024 Mar 17:2024.03.17.585235. doi: 10.1101/2024.03.17.585235. PubMed 38558968.
Backbone
  Vector backbone: CROPseq-multi-Puro (pRW1441)
  Modifications to backbone: a T7 promoter is encoded within the 3' LTR
  Vector type: Mammalian Expression, Lentiviral, CRISPR
  Selectable markers: Puromycin
Growth in bacteria
  Bacterial resistance: Ampicillin, 100 μg/mL
  Growth temperature: 30°C
  Growth strain: NEB Stable
  Copy number: High Copy
Gene/Insert
  Cloning method: Restriction Enzyme
  Sequencing primers: 5′ GGGCTAATTCACTCCCAACGAAG
Terms and licenses: Academic/Nonprofit Terms; Industry Terms: Not Available to Industry
Depositor comments: Please visit https://www.biorxiv.org/content/10.1101/2024.03.17.585235 for bioRxiv preprint.
How to cite: CROPseq-multi-v2-SpCas9-P2A-Puro-BsmBI_entry (pRW1512) was a gift from Paul Blainey (Addgene plasmid # 225756 ; http://n2t.net/addgene:225756 ; RRID:Addgene_225756)
