[The description below was written by a language model from this plasmid's Addgene catalogue record and pLannotate feature annotations shown in this document.]
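Description:
CROPseq-multi-v2-SpCas9-P2A-Puro-BsmBI_entry (pRW1512) is an empty lentiviral entry vector of about 14.9 kb for CRISPR screening in mammalian cells, derived from the CROPseq-multi-Puro backbone. It is propagated in E. coli through a high-copy ColE1/pUC-type origin with ampicillin selection (AmpR), and also carries an f1 origin and an SV40 origin. The viral genome is transcribed from a CMV enhancer/promoter fused to a truncated HIV-1 5' LTR and contains the standard packaging and transfer elements: the Ψ signal with a gag fragment, the RRE for Rev-dependent export, and the cPPT/CTS, with an SV40 poly(A) signal downstream of the 3' LTR.

The Pol II payload is an EF-1α core promoter with its intron A driving Streptococcus pyogenes Cas9, which according to the construct name is linked through a P2A peptide to puromycin N-acetyltransferase, so a single transcript supplies both the nuclease and the mammalian selection marker. A WPRE follows to enhance expression. The guide cassette sits in reverse orientation within the 3' LTR region. It comprises a human U6 promoter, a tRNA element and an SpCas9 tracrRNA scaffold fragment. These flank a stuffer of roughly 2 kb, which includes a region annotated by similarity as a bacterial deoC1 gene. The name indicates that BsmBI restriction cloning is used to insert one or more sgRNAs here, although the BsmBI sites are not annotated. As in CROPseq designs generally, placement in the 3' LTR means the cassette is duplicated into the 5' LTR on integration and is also carried on the Pol II transcript. The v2-specific change is a T7 promoter inside the 3' LTR, next to the guide cassette, which makes the vector compatible with T7 in vitro transcription-based detection of guide identity in pooled, multiplexed perturbation screens.
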