Features (pLannotate 1.2.2; 34 found; start..end, strand, type, name):
      1..181     +  LTR            5' LTR (truncated): truncated 5' long terminal repeat (LTR) from HIV-1
    228..353     +  misc_feature   HIV-1 Ψ: packaging signal of human immunodeficiency virus type 1
    337..700     +  CDS            HIV-1 gag (fragment): gag protein from human immunodeficiency virus 1; gag
    846..1079    +  misc_feature   RRE: The Rev response element (RRE) of HIV-1 allows for Rev-dependent mRNA export from the nucleus to the cytoplasm.
   1489..1606    +  misc_feature   cPPT/CTS: central polypurine tract and central termination sequence of HIV-1
   1672..1738    +  CDS            small t antigen (fragment): SV40 (simian virus 40) small t antigen
   1764..1975    +  promoter       EF-1α core promoter: core promoter for human elongation factor EF-1α
   1976..2914    +  intron         EF-1α intron A: intron upstream of the start codon of human EF-1α
   2936..4654    +  CDS            Cas9(N): N-terminal portion of Streptococcus pyogenes Cas9 (Zetsche et al., 2015)
   4541..7039    +  CDS            Cas9(C): C-terminal portion of Streptococcus pyogenes Cas9 (Zetsche et al., 2015)
   7178..7777    +  CDS            PuroR (fragment): puromycin N-acetyltransferase; pac from Streptomyces; confers resistance to puromycin
   7793..8381    +  misc_feature   WPRE: woodchuck hepatitis virus posttranscriptional regulatory element
   8377..8487    +  CDS            nef (fragment): NEF_HV1LA - Experimental evidence at protein level: Swiss-Prot protein existence level 1. Extracellular Nef protein targets CD4(+) T-lymphocytes for apoptosis by interacting with CXCR4 surface receptors. From Human immunodeficiency virus type 1 group M subtype B (isolate Lai) (HIV-1).
   8516..8534    +  promoter       T7 promoter: promoter for bacteriophage T7 RNA polymerase
   8543..8609    -  misc_RNA       tracrRNA (fragment): trans-activating CRISPR RNA for the Streptococcus pyogenes CRISPR/Cas9 system
   9654..10313   +  CDS            deoC1: DEOC1_STAAN - Also known as dra. Experimental evidence at protein level: Swiss-Prot protein existence level 1. Catalyzes a reversible aldol reaction between acetaldehyde and D-glyceraldehyde 3-phosphate to generate 2-deoxy-D-ribose 5- phosphate. From Staphylococcus aureus (strain N315).
  10489..10559   -  ncRNA          tRNA: Accession: RF00005 - tRNA
  10570..10810   -  promoter       U6 promoter: RNA polymerase III promoter for human U6 snRNA
  10857..11037   +  LTR            5' LTR (truncated): truncated 5' long terminal repeat (LTR) from HIV-1
  11115..11236   +  polyA_signal   SV40 poly(A) signal: SV40 polyadenylation signal
  11276..11411   +  rep_origin     SV40 ori: SV40 origin of replication
  11432..11450   -  promoter       T7 promoter: promoter for bacteriophage T7 RNA polymerase
  11458..11613   +  CDS            lacZα (fragment): LacZα fragment of β-galactosidase; lacZ fragment
  11618..12046   +  rep_origin     f1 ori (sequence partly withheld): f1 bacteriophage origin of replication; arrow indicates direction of (+) strand synthesis
  12099..12203   +  promoter       AmpR promoter: bla
  12204..13064   +  CDS            AmpR: β-lactamase; bla; confers resistance to ampicillin, carbenicillin, and related antibiotics
  13235..13823   +  rep_origin     ori: high-copy-number ColE1/pMB1/pBR322/pUC origin of replication
  14006..14098   +  CDS            lacI (fragment): lac repressor; lacI; The lac repressor binds to the lac operator to inhibit transcription in E. coli. This inhibition can be relieved by adding lactose or isopropyl-β-D-thiogalactopyranoside (IPTG).
  14111..14132   +  protein_bind   CAP binding site: CAP binding activates transcription in the presence of cAMP. E. coli catabolite activator protein
  14147..14177   +  promoter       lac promoter: promoter for the E. coli lac operon
  14181..14203   +  protein_bind   lac operator (fragment): The lac repressor binds to the lac operator to inhibit transcription in E. coli. This inhibition can be relieved by adding lactose or isopropyl-β-D-thiogalactopyranoside (IPTG). lac repressor encoded by lacI
  14246..14264   +  promoter       T3 promoter: promoter for bacteriophage T3 RNA polymerase
  14292..14671   +  enhancer       CMV enhancer: human cytomegalovirus immediate early enhancer
  14672..14871   +  promoter       CMV promoter: human cytomegalovirus (CMV) immediate early promoter
>Addgene plasmid #225756 | CROPseq-multi-v2-SpCas9-P2A-Puro-BsmBI_entry (pRW1512) | addgene full sequence | sequence record 446064 | Addgene NGS Result
GGGTCTCTCTGGTTAGACCAGATCTGAGCCTGGGAGCTCTCTGGCTAACTAGGGAACCCACTGCTTAAGC
CTCAATAAAGCTTGCCTTGAGTGCTTCAAGTAGTGTGTGCCCGTCTGTTGTGTGACTCTGGTAACTAGAG
ATCCCTCAGACCCTTTTAGTCAGTGTGGAAAATCTCTAGCAGTGGCGCCCGAACAGGGACTTGAAAGCGA
AAGGGAAACCAGAGGAGCTCTCTCGACGCAGGACTCGGCTTGCTGAAGCGCGCACGGCAAGAGGCGAGGG
GCGGCGACTGGTGAGTACGCCAAAAATTTTGACTAGCGGAGGCTAGAAGGAGAGAGATGGGTGCGAGAGC
GTCAGTATTAAGCGGGGGAGAATTAGATCGCGATGGGAAAAAATTCGGTTAAGGCCAGGGGGAAAGAAAA
AATATAAATTAAAACATATAGTATGGGCAAGCAGGGAGCTAGAACGATTCGCAGTTAATCCTGGCCTGTT
AGAAACATCAGAAGGCTGTAGACAAATACTGGGACAGCTACAACCATCCCTTCAGACAGGATCAGAAGAA
CTTAGATCATTATATAATACAGTAGCAACCCTCTATTGTGTGCATCAAAGGATAGAGATAAAAGACACCA
AGGAAGCTTTAGACAAGATAGAGGAAGAGCAAAACAAAAGTAAGACCACCGCACAGCAAGCGGCCGCTGA
TCTTCAGACCTGGAGGAGGAGATATGAGGGACAATTGGAGAAGTGAATTATATAAATATAAAGTAGTAAA
AATTGAACCATTAGGAGTAGCACCCACCAAGGCAAAGAGAAGAGTGGTGCAGAGAGAAAAAAGAGCAGTG
GGAATAGGAGCTTTGTTCCTTGGGTTCTTGGGAGCAGCAGGAAGCACTATGGGCGCAGCGTCAATGACGC
TGACGGTACAGGCCAGACAATTATTGTCTGGTATAGTGCAGCAGCAGAACAATTTGCTGAGGGCTATTGA
GGCGCAACAGCATCTGTTGCAACTCACAGTCTGGGGCATCAAGCAGCTCCAGGCAAGAATCCTGGCTGTG
GAAAGATACCTAAAGGATCAACAGCTCCTGGGGATTTGGGGTTGCTCTGGAAAACTCATTTGCACCACTG
CTGTGCCTTGGAATGCTAGTTGGAGTAATAAATCTCTGGAACAGATTTGGAATCACACGACCTGGATGGA
GTGGGACAGAGAAATTAACAATTACACAAGCTTAATACACTCCTTAATTGAAGAATCGCAAAACCAGCAA
GAAAAGAATGAACAAGAATTATTGGAATTAGATAAATGGGCAAGTTTGTGGAATTGGTTTAACATAACAA
ATTGGCTGTGGTATATAAAATTATTCATAATGATAGTAGGAGGCTTGGTAGGTTTAAGAATAGTTTTTGC
TGTACTTTCTATAGTGAATAGAGTTAGGCAGGGATATTCACCATTATCGTTTCAGAATCTTGAGACAAAT
GGCAGTATTCATCCACAATTTTAAAAGAAAAGGGGGGATTGGGGGGTACAGTGCAGGGGAAAGAATAGTA
GACATAATAGCAACAGACATACAAACTAAAGAATTACAAAAACAAATTACAAAAATTCAAAATTTTCGGG
TTTATTACAGGGACAGCAGAGATCCACTTTGGCGCCGGCTCGAGGGGGCCCGGGTGCAAAGATGGATAAA
GTTTTAAACAGAGAGGAATCTTTGCAGCTAATGGACCTTCTAGGTCTTGAAAGGAGTGGGAATTGGCTCC
GGTGCCCGTCAGTGGGCAGAGCGCACATCGCCCACAGTCCCCGAGAAGTTGGGGGGAGGGGTCGGCAATT
GATCCGGTGCCTAGAGAAGGTGGCGCGGGGTAAACTGGGAAAGTGATGTCGTGTACTGGCTCCGCCTTTT
TCCCGAGGGTGGGGGAGAACCGTATATAAGTGCAGTAGTCGCCGTGAACGTTCTTTTTCGCAACGGGTTT
GCCGCCAGAACACAGGTAAGTGCCGTGTGTGGTTCCCGCGGGCCTGGCCTCTTTACGGGTTATGGCCCTT
GCGTGCCTTGAATTACTTCCACCTGGCTGCAGTACGTGATTCTTGATCCCGAGCTTCGGGTTGGAAGTGG
GTGGGAGAGTTCGAGGCCTTGCGCTTAAGGAGCCCCTTCGCCTCGTGCTTGAGTTGAGGCCTGGCCTGGG
CGCTGGGGCCGCCGCGTGCGAATCTGGTGGCACCTTCGCGCCTGTCTCGCTGCTTTCGATAAGTCTCTAG
CCATTTAAAATTTTTGATGACCTGCTGCGACGCTTTTTTTCTGGCAAGATAGTCTTGTAAATGCGGGCCA
AGATCTGCACACTGGTATTTCGGTTTTTGGGGCCGCGGGCGGCGACGGGGCCCGTGCGTCCCAGCGCACA
TGTTCGGCGAGGCGGGGCCTGCGAGCGCGGCCACCGAGAATCGGACGGGGGTAGTCTCAAGCTGGCCGGC
CTGCTCTGGTGCCTGGCCTCGCGCCGCCGTGTATCGCCCCGCCCTGGGCGGCAAGGCTGGCCCGGTCGGC
ACCAGTTGCGTGAGCGGAAAGATGGCCGCTTCCCGGCCCTGCTGCAGGGAGCTCAAAATGGAGGACGCGG
CGCTCGGGAGAGCGGGCGGGTGAGTCACCCACACAAAGGAAAAGGGCCTTTCCGTCCTCAGCCGTCGCTT
CATGTGACTCCACGGAGTACCGGGCGCCGTCCAGGCACCTCGATTAGTTCTCGAGCTTTTGGAGTACGTC
GTCTTTAGGTTGGGGGGAGGGGTTTTATGCGATGGAGTTTCCCCACACTGAGTGGGTGGAGACTGAAGTT
AGGCCAGCTTGGCACTTGATGTAATTCTCCTTGGAATTTGCCCTTTTTGAGTTTGGATCTTGGTTCATTC
TCAAGCCTCAGACAGTGGTTCAAAGTTTTTTTCTTCCATTTCAGGTGTCGTGACGTACGGCCACCATGGA
CAAGAAGTACAGCATCGGCCTGGACATCGGCACCAACTCTGTGGGCTGGGCCGTGATCACCGACGAGTAC
AAGGTGCCCAGCAAGAAATTCAAGGTGCTGGGCAACACCGACCGGCACAGCATCAAGAAGAACCTGATCG
GAGCCCTGCTGTTCGACAGCGGCGAAACAGCCGAGGCCACCCGGCTGAAGAGAACCGCCAGAAGAAGATA
CACCAGACGGAAGAACCGGATCTGCTATCTGCAAGAGATCTTCAGCAACGAGATGGCCAAGGTGGACGAC
AGCTTCTTCCACAGACTGGAAGAGTCCTTCCTGGTGGAAGAGGATAAGAAGCACGAGCGGCACCCCATCT
TCGGCAACATCGTGGACGAGGTGGCCTACCACGAGAAGTACCCCACCATCTACCACCTGAGAAAGAAACT
GGTGGACAGCACCGACAAGGCCGACCTGCGGCTGATCTATCTGGCCCTGGCCCACATGATCAAGTTCCGG
GGCCACTTCCTGATCGAGGGCGACCTGAACCCCGACAACAGCGACGTGGACAAGCTGTTCATCCAGCTGG
TGCAGACCTACAACCAGCTGTTCGAGGAAAACCCCATCAACGCCAGCGGCGTGGACGCCAAGGCCATCCT
GTCTGCCAGACTGAGCAAGAGCAGACGGCTGGAAAATCTGATCGCCCAGCTGCCCGGCGAGAAGAAGAAT
GGCCTGTTCGGAAACCTGATTGCCCTGAGCCTGGGCCTGACCCCCAACTTCAAGAGCAACTTCGACCTGG
CCGAGGATGCCAAACTGCAGCTGAGCAAGGACACCTACGACGACGACCTGGACAACCTGCTGGCCCAGAT
CGGCGACCAGTACGCCGACCTGTTTCTGGCCGCCAAGAACCTGTCCGACGCCATCCTGCTGAGCGACATC
CTGAGAGTGAACACCGAGATCACCAAGGCCCCCCTGAGCGCCTCTATGATCAAGAGATACGACGAGCACC
ACCAGGACCTGACCCTGCTGAAAGCTCTCGTGCGGCAGCAGCTGCCTGAGAAGTACAAAGAGATTTTCTT
CGACCAGAGCAAGAACGGCTACGCCGGCTACATTGACGGCGGAGCCAGCCAGGAAGAGTTCTACAAGTTC
ATCAAGCCCATCCTGGAAAAGATGGACGGCACCGAGGAACTGCTCGTGAAGCTGAACAGAGAGGACCTGC
TGCGGAAGCAGCGGACCTTCGACAACGGCAGCATCCCCCACCAGATCCACCTGGGAGAGCTGCACGCCAT
TCTGCGGCGGCAGGAAGATTTTTACCCATTCCTGAAGGACAACCGGGAAAAGATCGAGAAGATCCTGACC
TTCCGCATCCCCTACTACGTGGGCCCTCTGGCCAGGGGAAACAGCAGATTCGCCTGGATGACCAGAAAGA
GCGAGGAAACCATCACCCCCTGGAACTTCGAGGAAGTGGTGGACAAGGGCGCTTCCGCCCAGAGCTTCAT
CGAGCGGATGACCAACTTCGATAAGAACCTGCCCAACGAGAAGGTGCTGCCCAAGCACAGCCTGCTGTAC
GAGTACTTCACCGTGTATAACGAGCTGACCAAAGTGAAATACGTGACCGAGGGAATGAGAAAGCCCGCCT
TCCTGAGCGGCGAGCAGAAAAAGGCCATCGTGGACCTGCTGTTCAAGACCAACCGGAAAGTGACCGTGAA
GCAGCTGAAAGAGGACTACTTCAAGAAAATCGAGTGCTTCGACTCCGTGGAAATCTCCGGCGTGGAAGAT
CGGTTCAACGCCTCCCTGGGCACATACCACGATCTGCTGAAAATTATCAAGGACAAGGACTTCCTGGACA
ATGAGGAAAACGAGGACATTCTGGAAGATATCGTGCTGACCCTGACACTGTTTGAGGACAGAGAGATGAT
CGAGGAACGGCTGAAAACCTATGCCCACCTGTTCGACGACAAAGTGATGAAGCAGCTGAAGCGGCGGAGA
TACACCGGCTGGGGCAGGCTGAGCCGGAAGCTGATCAACGGCATCCGGGACAAGCAGTCCGGCAAGACAA
TCCTGGATTTCCTGAAGTCCGACGGCTTCGCCAACAGAAACTTCATGCAGCTGATCCACGACGACAGCCT
GACCTTTAAAGAGGACATCCAGAAAGCCCAGGTGTCCGGCCAGGGCGATAGCCTGCACGAGCACATTGCC
AATCTGGCCGGCAGCCCCGCCATTAAGAAGGGCATCCTGCAGACAGTGAAGGTGGTGGACGAGCTCGTGA
AAGTGATGGGCCGGCACAAGCCCGAGAACATCGTGATCGAAATGGCCAGAGAGAACCAGACCACCCAGAA
GGGACAGAAGAACAGCCGCGAGAGAATGAAGCGGATCGAAGAGGGCATCAAAGAGCTGGGCAGCCAGATC
CTGAAAGAACACCCCGTGGAAAACACCCAGCTGCAGAACGAGAAGCTGTACCTGTACTACCTGCAGAATG
GGCGGGATATGTACGTGGACCAGGAACTGGACATCAACCGGCTGTCCGACTACGATGTGGACCATATCGT
GCCTCAGAGCTTTCTGAAGGACGACTCCATCGACAACAAGGTGCTGACCAGAAGCGACAAGAACCGGGGC
AAGAGCGACAACGTGCCCTCCGAAGAGGTCGTGAAGAAGATGAAGAACTACTGGCGGCAGCTGCTGAACG
CCAAGCTGATTACCCAGAGAAAGTTCGACAATCTGACCAAGGCCGAGAGAGGCGGCCTGAGCGAACTGGA
TAAGGCCGGCTTCATCAAGAGACAGCTGGTGGAAACCCGGCAGATCACAAAGCACGTGGCACAGATCCTG
GACTCCCGGATGAACACTAAGTACGACGAGAATGACAAGCTGATCCGGGAAGTGAAAGTGATCACCCTGA
AGTCCAAGCTGGTGTCCGATTTCCGGAAGGATTTCCAGTTTTACAAAGTGCGCGAGATCAACAACTACCA
CCACGCCCACGACGCCTACCTGAACGCCGTCGTGGGAACCGCCCTGATCAAAAAGTACCCTAAGCTGGAA
AGCGAGTTCGTGTACGGCGACTACAAGGTGTACGACGTGCGGAAGATGATCGCCAAGAGCGAGCAGGAAA
TCGGCAAGGCTACCGCCAAGTACTTCTTCTACAGCAACATCATGAACTTTTTCAAGACCGAGATTACCCT
GGCCAACGGCGAGATCCGGAAGCGGCCTCTGATCGAGACAAACGGCGAAACCGGGGAGATCGTGTGGGAT
AAGGGCCGGGATTTTGCCACCGTGCGGAAAGTGCTGAGCATGCCCCAAGTGAATATCGTGAAAAAGACCG
AGGTGCAGACAGGCGGCTTCAGCAAAGAGTCTATCCTGCCCAAGAGGAACAGCGATAAGCTGATCGCCAG
AAAGAAGGACTGGGACCCTAAGAAGTACGGCGGCTTCGACAGCCCCACCGTGGCCTATTCTGTGCTGGTG
GTGGCCAAAGTGGAAAAGGGCAAGTCCAAGAAACTGAAGAGTGTGAAAGAGCTACTGGGGATCACCATCA
TGGAAAGAAGCAGCTTCGAGAAGAATCCCATCGACTTTCTGGAAGCCAAGGGCTACAAAGAAGTGAAAAA
GGACCTGATCATCAAGCTGCCTAAGTACTCCCTGTTCGAGCTGGAAAACGGCCGGAAGAGAATGCTGGCC
TCTGCCGGCGAACTGCAGAAGGGAAACGAACTGGCCCTGCCCTCCAAATATGTGAACTTCCTGTACCTGG
CCAGCCACTATGAGAAGCTGAAGGGCTCCCCCGAGGATAATGAGCAGAAACAGCTGTTTGTGGAACAGCA
CAAGCACTACCTGGACGAGATCATCGAGCAGATCAGCGAGTTCTCCAAGAGAGTGATCCTGGCCGACGCT
AATCTGGACAAAGTGCTGTCCGCCTACAACAAGCACCGGGATAAGCCCATCAGAGAGCAGGCCGAGAATA
TCATCCACCTGTTTACCCTGACCAATCTGGGAGCCCCTGCCGCCTTCAAGTACTTTGACACCACCATCGA
CCGGAAGAGGTACACCAGCACCAAAGAGGTGCTGGACGCCACCCTGATCCACCAGAGCATCACCGGCCTG
TACGAGACACGGATCGACCTGTCTCAGCTGGGAGGCGACAAGCGACCTGCCGCCACAAAGAAGGCTGGAC
AGGCTAAGAAGAAGAAAGATTACAAAGACGATGACGATAAGGGATCCGGCGCAACAAACTTCTCTCTGCT
GAAACAAGCCGGAGATGTCGAAGAGAATCCTGGACCGATGACCGAGTACAAGCCCACGGTGCGCCTCGCC
ACCCGCGACGACGTCCCCAGGGCCGTACGCACCCTCGCCGCCGCGTTCGCCGACTACCCCGCCACGCGCC
ACACCGTCGATCCGGACCGCCACATCGAGCGGGTCACCGAGCTGCAAGAACTCTTCCTCACGCGCGTCGG
GCTCGACATCGGCAAGGTGTGGGTCGCGGACGACGGCGCCGCCGTGGCGGTCTGGACCACGCCGGAGAGC
GTCGAAGCGGGGGCGGTGTTCGCCGAGATCGGCCCGCGCATGGCCGAGTTGAGCGGTTCCCGGCTGGCCG
CGCAGCAACAGATGGAAGGCCTCCTGGCGCCGCACCGGCCCAAGGAGCCCGCGTGGTTCCTGGCCACCGT
CGGAGTCTCGCCCGACCACCAGGGCAAGGGTCTGGGCAGCGCCGTCGTGCTCCCCGGAGTGGAGGCGGCC
GAGCGCGCCGGGGTGCCCGCCTTCCTGGAGACCTCCGCGCCCCGCAACCTCCCCTTCTACGAGCGGCTCG
GCTTCACCGTCACCGCCGACGTCGAGGTGCCCGAAGGACCGCGCACCTGGTGCATGACCCGCAAGCCCGG
TGCCTGAACGCGTTAAGTCGACAATCAACCTCTGGATTACAAAATTTGTGAAAGATTGACTGGTATTCTT
AACTATGTTGCTCCTTTTACGCTATGTGGATACGCTGCTTTAATGCCTTTGTATCATGCTATTGCTTCCC
GTATGGCTTTCATTTTCTCCTCCTTGTATAAATCCTGGTTGCTGTCTCTTTATGAGGAGTTGTGGCCCGT
TGTCAGGCAACGTGGCGTGGTGTGCACTGTGTTTGCTGACGCAACCCCCACTGGTTGGGGCATTGCCACC
ACCTGTCAGCTCCTTTCCGGGACTTTCGCTTTCCCCCTCCCTATTGCCACGGCGGAACTCATCGCCGCCT
GCCTTGCCCGCTGCTGGACAGGGGCTCGGCTGTTGGGCACTGACAATTCCGTGGTGTTGTCGGGGAAATC
ATCGTCCTTTCCTTGGCTGCTCGCCTGTGTTGCCACCTGGATTCTGCGCGGGACGTCCTTCTGCTACGTC
CCTTCGGCCCTCAATCCAGCGGACCTTCCTTCCCGCGGCCTGCTGCCGGCTCTGCGGCCTCTTCCGCGTG
TTCGCCTTCGCCCTCAGACGAGTCGGATCTCCCTTTGGGCCGCCTCCCCGCGTCGACTTTAAGACCAATG
ACTTACAAGGCAGCTGTAGATCTTAGCCACTTTTTAAAAGAAAAGGGGGGACTGGAAGGGCTAATTCACT
CCCAACGAAGAGAAGATTTCACCATTATCGTTTCAGACCCATTTTTAATACGACTCACTATAGGGAAAAA
AAGCACCGACTCGGTGCCACTTTTTCAAGTTGATAACGGACTAGCCTTATTTCAACTTGCTATGCTGTTA
GAGACGTACAAAAAAGAGCAAGAAGCTAAAAAAGATTTAAAAATTATTTTTAGCGCAGTTAATGGAACAG
GAACTAAATTTACCCCAAAAATATTACGTGAATCAGGATATAACGTTATTGAGGTTGAAGAGCATGCATT
TGAAGATGAAACATTTAAAAATGTTGTAAATCCAAATCCAGAATTTGATCCTGCATGAAAAATACCGCTT
GAATATGGTATTAAACATGATGCAGATATTATTATTATGAATGACCCAGATGCTGACAGATTTGGAATGG
CAATAAAACATGATGGTCATTTTGTAAGATTAGATGGAAATCAAACAGGACCAATTTTAATTGATTGAAA
ATTATCAAATCTAAAACGCTTAAATAGCATTCCAAAAAATCCGGCTCTATATTCAAGTTTTGTAACAAGT
GATTTGGGTGATAGAATCGCTCATGAAAAATATGGAGTTAATATTGTAAAAACTTTAACTGGATTTAAAT
GAATGGGTAGAGAAATTGCTAAAGAAGAAGATAACGGATTAAATTTTGTTTTTGCTTATGAAGAAAGTTA
TGGATATGTAATTGATGACTCAGCTAGAGATAAAGATGGAATACAAGCTTCTATATTAATAGCAGAGGCT
GCTTGATTTTATAAAAAACAAAATAAAACATTAGTAGACTATTTAGAAGATTTATTTAAAGAAATGGGTG
CATATTACACTTTCACTTTAAACTTGAATTTTAAACCAGAAGAAAAGAAATTAAAAATTGAACCATTAAT
GAAATCATTGAGAGCAACACCCTTAACTCAAATTGCTGGACTTAAAGTTGTTAATGTTGAAGACTACATC
GATGGAATGTATAATATGCCAGGACAAGACTTACTAAAATTTTATTTAGAAGATAAGTCATGATTTGCTG
TTCGCCCAAGTGGAACTGAACCTAAACTAAAAATTTATTTTATAGGTGTTGGTGAATCTGTTCAAAACGC
TAAAGTTAAAGTAGACGAAATTATTAAAGAATTAAAATTAAAAATGAATATATAGGAGAAAAAATGAAAC
TAAACAAATATATAGATCACACATTATTAAAACAAGATGCTACGAAAGCTGAAATTAAACAATTATGTGA
TGAAGCAATTGAATTTGATTTTGCAACAGTTTGTGTTAATTCATATTGAACAAGCTATTGTAAAGAATTA
TTAAAAGGCACAAATGTAGGAATAACAAATGTTGTAGGTTTTCCTCTAGGTGCATGCACAACAGCTACAA
AAGCATTCGAAGTTTCTGAAGCAATTAAAGATGGTGCAACAGAAATTGATATGGTATTAAATATTGGTGC
ATTAAAAGACAAAAATTATGAATTAGTTTTAGAAGACATGAAAGCTGTAAAAAAAGCAGCTGGATCACAT
GTTGTTAAATGTATTATGGAAAATTGTTTATTAACAAAAGAAGAAATCATGAAAGCTTGTGAAATAGCTG
TTGAAGCTGGATTAGAATTTGTTAAAACATCAACAGGATTTTCAAAATCAGGTGCAACATTTGAAGATGT
TAAACTAATGAAGTCAGTTGTTAAAGACAATGCTTTAGTTAAAGCAGCTGGTGGAGTTAGAACATTTGAA
GATGCTCAAAAAATGATTGAAGCAGGAGCTGACCGCTTAGGAACAAGTGGTGGAGTAGCTATTATTAAAG
GTGAAGAAAACAACGCGAGTTACTAAAACTAGCGTTTTTTTATTTTGCTCATTTTTATTAAAAGTTTGCA
AAAAGGAACATAAAAATTCTAATTATTGATACTAAAGTTATTAAAAAGAAGATTTTGGTTGATTTTATAA
AGGTCATAGAATATAATATTTTAGCATGTGTATTTTGTGTGCTCATTTACAACCGTCTCTGCATTGGCCG
GGAATCGAACCCGGGCCTCCCGCGTGGCAGGCGAGAATTCTACCACTGAACCACCAATGCCGGTGTTTCG
TCCTTTCCACAAGATATATAAAGCCAAGAAATCGAAATACTTTCAAGTTACGGTAAGCATATGATAGTCC
ATTTTAAAACATAATTTTAAAACTGCAAACTACCCAAGAAATTATTACTTTCTACGTCACGTATTTTGTA
CTAATATCTTTGTGTTTACAGTCAAATTAATTCTAATTATCTCTCTAACAGCCTTGTATCGTATATGCAA
ATATGAAGGAATCATGGGAAATAGGCCCTCAAGCTTGGCGTAACTAGATCTTGAGACACTGCTTTTTGCT
TGTACTGGGTCTCTCTGGTTAGACCAGATCTGAGCCTGGGAGCTCTCTGGCTAACTAGGGAACCCACTGC
TTAAGCCTCAATAAAGCTTGCCTTGAGTGCTTCAAGTAGTGTGTGCCCGTCTGTTGTGTGACTCTGGTAA
CTAGAGATCCCTCAGACCCTTTTAGTCAGTGTGGAAAATCTCTAGCAGTACGTATAGTAGTTCATGTCAT
CTTATTATTCAGTATTTATAACTTGCAAAGAAATGAATATCAGAGAGTGAGAGGAACTTGTTTATTGCAG
CTTATAATGGTTACAAATAAAGCAATAGCATCACAAATTTCACAAATAAAGCATTTTTTTCACTGCATTC
TAGTTGTGGTTTGTCCAAACTCATCAATGTATCTTATCATGTCTGGCTCTAGCTATCCCGCCCCTAACTC
CGCCCATCCCGCCCCTAACTCCGCCCAGTTCCGCCCATTCTCCGCCCCATGGCTGACTAATTTTTTTTAT
TTATGCAGAGGCCGAGGCCGCCTCGGCCTCTGAGCTATTCCAGAAGTAGTGAGGAGGCTTTTTTGGAGGC
CTAGGGACGTACCCAATTCGCCCTATAGTGAGTCGTATTACGCGCGCTCACTGGCCGTCGTTTTACAACG
TCGTGACTGGGAAAACCCTGGCGTTACCCAACTTAATCGCCTTGCAGCACATCCCCCTTTCGCCAGCTGG
CGTAATAGCGAAGAGGCCCGCACCGATCGCCCTTCCCAACAGTTGCGCAGCCTGAATGGCGAATGGG
[124 nt withheld, positions 11618-11741]
C
[91 nt withheld, positions 11743-11833]
A
[49 nt withheld, positions 11835-11883]
CCTTTGACGTTGGAGTCCACGTTCTTT
[37 nt withheld, positions 11911-11947]
ACCCTATCTCGGTCTATTCTTTTGATTTATAAGGGATTTTGCCGATTTCGGCCTATTGGTTAAAAAATGA
GCTGATTTAACAAAAATTTAACGCGAATTTTAACAAAATATTAACGCTTACAATTTAGGTGGCACTTTTC
GGGGAAATGTGCGCGGAACCCCTATTTGTTTATTTTTCTAAATACATTCAAATATGTATCCGCTCATGAG
ACAATAACCCTGATAAATGCTTCAATAATATTGAAAAAGGAAGAGTATGAGTATTCAACATTTCCGTGTC
GCCCTTATTCCCTTTTTTGCGGCATTTTGCCTTCCTGTTTTTGCTCACCCAGAAACGCTGGTGAAAGTAA
AAGATGCTGAAGATCAGTTGGGTGCACGAGTGGGTTACATCGAACTGGATCTCAACAGCGGTAAGATCCT
TGAGAGTTTTCGCCCCGAAGAACGTTTTCCAATGATGAGCACTTTTAAAGTTCTGCTATGTGGCGCGGTA
TTATCCCGTATTGACGCCGGGCAAGAGCAACTCGGTCGCCGCATACACTATTCTCAGAATGACTTGGTTG
AGTACTCACCAGTCACAGAAAAGCATCTTACGGATGGCATGACAGTAAGAGAATTATGCAGTGCTGCCAT
AACCATGAGTGATAACACTGCGGCCAACTTACTTCTGACAACGATCGGAGGACCGAAGGAGCTAACCGCT
TTTTTGCACAACATGGGGGATCATGTAACTCGCCTTGATCGTTGGGAACCGGAGCTGAATGAAGCCATAC
CAAACGACGAGCGTGACACCACGATGCCTGTAGCAATGGCAACAACGTTGCGCAAACTATTAACTGGCGA
ACTACTTACTCTAGCTTCCCGGCAACAATTAATAGACTGGATGGAGGCGGATAAAGTTGCAGGACCACTT
CTGCGCTCGGCCCTTCCGGCTGGCTGGTTTATTGCTGATAAATCTGGAGCCGGTGAGCGTGGGTCTCGCG
GTATCATTGCAGCACTGGGGCCAGATGGTAAGCCCTCCCGTATCGTAGTTATCTACACGACGGGGAGTCA
GGCAACTATGGATGAACGAAATAGACAGATCGCTGAGATAGGTGCCTCACTGATTAAGCATTGGTAACTG
TCAGACCAAGTTTACTCATATATACTTTAGATTGATTTAAAACTTCATTTTTAATTTAAAAGGATCTAGG
TGAAGATCCTTTTTGATAATCTCATGACCAAAATCCCTTAACGTGAGTTTTCGTTCCACTGAGCGTCAGA
CCCCGTAGAAAAGATCAAAGGATCTTCTTGAGATCCTTTTTTTCTGCGCGTAATCTGCTGCTTGCAAACA
AAAAAACCACCGCTACCAGCGGTGGTTTGTTTGCCGGATCAAGAGCTACCAACTCTTTTTCCGAAGGTAA
CTGGCTTCAGCAGAGCGCAGATACCAAATACTGTTCTTCTAGTGTAGCCGTAGTTAGGCCACCACTTCAA
GAACTCTGTAGCACCGCCTACATACCTCGCTCTGCTAATCCTGTTACCAGTGGCTGCTGCCAGTGGCGAT
AAGTCGTGTCTTACCGGGTTGGACTCAAGACGATAGTTACCGGATAAGGCGCAGCGGTCGGGCTGAACGG
GGGGTTCGTGCACACAGCCCAGCTTGGAGCGAACGACCTACACCGAACTGAGATACCTACAGCGTGAGCT
ATGAGAAAGCGCCACGCTTCCCGAAGGGAGAAAGGCGGACAGGTATCCGGTAAGCGGCAGGGTCGGAACA
GGAGAGCGCACGAGGGAGCTTCCAGGGGGAAACGCCTGGTATCTTTATAGTCCTGTCGGGTTTCGCCACC
TCTGACTTGAGCGTCGATTTTTGTGATGCTCGTCAGGGGGGCGGAGCCTATGGAAAAACGCCAGCAACGC
GGCCTTTTTACGGTTCCTGGCCTTTTGCTGGCCTTTTGCTCACATGTTCTTTCCTGCGTTATCCCCTGAT
TCTGTGGATAACCGTATTACCGCCTTTGAGTGAGCTGATACCGCTCGCCGCAGCCGAACGACCGAGCGCA
GCGAGTCAGTGAGCGAGGAAGCGGAAGAGCGCCCAATACGCAAACCGCCTCTCCCCGCGCGTTGGCCGAT
TCATTAATGCAGCTGGCACGACAGGTTTCCCGACTGGAAAGCGGGCAGTGAGCGCAACGCAATTAATGTG
AGTTAGCTCACTCATTAGGCACCCCAGGCTTTACACTTTATGCTTCCGGCTCGTATGTTGTGTGGAATTG
TGAGCGGATAACAATTTCACACAGGAAACAGCTATGACCATGATTACGCCAAGCGCGCAATTAACCCTCA
CTAAAGGGAACAAAAGCTGGAGCTGCAAGCTTAAGACATTGATTATTGACTAGTTATTAATAGTAATCAA
TTACGGGGTCATTAGTTCATAGCCCATATATGGAGTTCCGCGTTACATAACTTACGGTAAATGGCCCGCC
TGGCTGACCGCCCAACGACCCCCGCCCATTGACGTCAATAATGACGTATGTTCCCATAGTAACGCCAATA
GGGACTTTCCATTGACGTCAATGGGTGGAGTATTTACGGTAAACTGCCCACTTGGCAGTACATCAAGTGT
ATCATATGCCAAGTACGCCCCCTATTGACGTCAATGACGGTAAATGGCCCGCCTGGCATTATGCCCAGTA
CATGACCTTATGGGACTTTCCTACTTGGCAGTACATCTACGTATTAGTCATCGCTATTACCATGGTGATG
CGGTTTTGGCAGTACATCAATGGGCGTGGATAGCGGTTTGACTCACGGGGATTTCCAAGTCTCCACCCCA
TTGACGTCAATGGGAGTTTGTTTTGGCACCAAAATCAACGGGACTTTCCAAAATGTCGTAACAACTCCGC
CCCATTGACGCAAATGGGCGGTAGGCGTGTACGGTGGGAGGTCTATATAAGCAGCGCGTTTTGCCTGTAC
T
